>Addgene plasmid #82991 | pDONR223_PYGL_WT_V5 | addgene full sequence | sequence record 162921 | Addgene NGS result
GCCCGCTTTCCAGTCGGGAAACCTGTCGTGCCAGCTGCATTAATGAATCGGCCAACGCGCGGGGAGAGGC
GGTTTGCGTATTGGGCGCTCTTCCGCTTCCTCGCTCACTGACTCGCTGCGCTCGGTCGTTCGGCTGCGGC
GAGCGGTATCAGCTCACTCAAAGGCGGTAATACGGTTATCCACAGAATCAGGGGATAACGCAGGAAAGAA
CATGTGAGCAAAAGGCCAGCAAAAGGCCAGGAACCGTAAAAAGGCCGCGTTGCTGGCGTTTTTCCATAGG
CTCCGCCCCCCTGACGAGCATCACAAAAATCGACGCTCAAGTCAGAGGTGGCGAAACCCGACAGGACTAT
AAAGATACCAGGCGTTTCCCCCTGGAAGCTCCCTCGTGCGCTCTCCTGTTCCGACCCTGCCGCTTACCGG
ATACCTGTCCGCCTTTCTCCCTTCGGGAAGCGTGGCGCTTTCTCATAGCTCACGCTGTAGGTATCTCAGT
TCGGTGTAGGTCGTTCGCTCCAAGCTGGGCTGTGTGCACGAACCCCCCGTTCAGCCCGACCGCTGCGCCT
TATCCGGTAACTATCGTCTTGAGTCCAACCCGGTAAGACACGACTTATCGCCACTGGCAGCAGCCACTGG
TAACAGGATTAGCAGAGCGAGGTATGTAGGCGGTGCTACAGAGTTCTTGAAGTGGTGGCCTAACTACGGC
TACACTAGAAGAACAGTATTTGGTATCTGCGCTCTGCTGAAGCCAGTTACCTTCGGAAAAAGAGTTGGTA
GCTCTTGATCCGGCAAACAAACCACCGCTGGTAGCGGTGGTTTTTTTGTTTGCAAGCAGCAGATTACGCG
CAGAAAAAAAGGATCTCAAGAAGATCCTTTGATCTTTTCTACGGGGTCTGACGCTCAGTGGAACGACGCG
TAACTCACGTTAAGGGATTTTGGTCATGGGTGGCTCGAGGGTTATTTGCCGACTACCTTGGTGATCTCGC
CTTTCACGTAGTGGACAAATTCTTCCAACTGATCTGCGCGCGAGGCCAAGCGATCTTCTTCTTGTCCAAG
ATAAGCCTGTCTAGCTTCAAGTATGACGGGCTGATACTGGGCCGGCAGGCGCTCCATTGCCCAGTCGGCA
GCGACATCCTTCGGCGCGATTTTGCCGGTTACTGCGCTGTACCAAATGCGGGACAACGTAAGCACTACAT
TTCGCTCATCGCCAGCCCAGTCGGGCGGCGAGTTCCATAGCGTTAAGGTTTCATTTAGCGCCTCAAATAG
ATCCTGTTCAGGAACCGGATCAAAGAGTTCCTCCGCCGCTGGACCTACCAAGGCAACGCTATGTTCTCTT
GCTTTTGTCAGCAAGATAGCCAGATCAATGTCGATCGTGGCTGGCTCGAAGATACCTGCAAGAATGTCAT
TGCGCTGCCATTCTCCAAATTGCAGTTCGCGCTTAGCTGGATAACGCCACGGAATGATGTCGTCGTGCAC
AACAATGGTGACTTCTACAGCGCGGAGAATCTCGCTCTCTCCAGGGGAAGCCGAAGTTTCCAAAAGGTCG
TTGATCAAAGCTCGCCGCGTTGTTTCATCAAGCCTTACGGTCACCGTAACCAGCAAATCAATATCACTGT
GTGGCTTCAGGCCGCCATCCACTGCGGAGCCGTACAAATGTACGGCCAGCAACGTCGGTTCGAGATGGCG
CTCGATGACGCCAACTACCTCTGATAGTTGAGTCGATACTTCGGCGATCACCGCTTCCCTCATAATGTTT
AACTTTGTTTTAGGGCGACTGCCCTGCTGCGTAACATCGTTGCTGCTCCATAACATCAAACATCGACCCA
CGGCGTAACGCGCTTGCTGCTTGGATGCCCGAGGCATAGACTGTACCCCAAAAAAACAGTCATAACAAGC
CATGAAAACCGCCACTGCGCCGTTACCACCGCTGCGTTCGGTCAAGGTTCTGGACCAGTTGCGTGAGCGC
ATACGCTACTTGCATTACAGCTTACGAACCGAACAGGCTTATGTCCACTGGGTTCGTGCCTTCATCCGTT
TCCACGGTGTGCGTCACCCGGCAACCTTGGGTAGCAGCGAAGTCGAGGCATTTCTGTCCTGGCTGGTCTA
GAGGAGGCATGATGATATATTTTTATCTTGTGCAATGTAACATCAGAGATTTTGAGACACGGGCCAGAGC
TGCCAGGAAACAGCTATGACCATGTAATACGACTCACTATAGGGGATATCAGCTGGATGGCAAATAATGA
TTTTATTTTGACTGATAGTGACCTGTTCGTTGCAACAAATTGATAAGCAATGCTTTCTTATAATGCCAAC
TTTGTACAAGAAAGTTGGCAAATTTCCATTGACTTTGTTAGATTCATTGGATAGAGAAATCTTTAGATCT
GAAGGTTCCACGTTCCAGATGTTTTGGGCATATTCTTTAATTGTTCGGTCACTGGAGAATTTCCCCGAGG
CAGCTATGTTTTTGAGTACCATTGTGTTCCAGGCCTTTGGATTCATGTACAGCTGACTCACTTTATCTTG
ACACTTGACATAGGCTTCGTAGTCTGCAAAGACTTTAAACCTGTCATGATAAAATAGCATGTTGATGATA
TCTTTGAAGAGGTCAGGCTGCTTGGGAGAAAAAAAGCCATTGTCAATTTGATCAATGACCAGCTTCAGCT
CTGGAAGTGCCTCATAGTATTCTTTTGCCTCGTACCCTTTCTTGTCCAAAGCAGCCACATCATCTATCCT
CATGCCAAAGATGAACAGGTTCTCTTCCCCAGCTTCTTCTGCCATTTCCACATTGGCCCCATCCATGGTC
CCGATAGTTAGGGCCCCATTTAGCATGAACTTCATATTGCCTGTCCCCGAGGCTTCGGTGCCTGCAGTGG
AAATCTGCTCTGACAGATCTGTGGCTGGAATGACTTTTTCAGCAAGAGATACTCTGTAGTTCTCCAAGAA
GATGACTTTCAACTTGCTTCCAACCATAGGGTCATTGTTCACCACATCTGCCACTGAAGTGATCAGCTTT
ATGATCATTTTGGCCATGTGATATCCTGGGGCAGCTTTACCACCAATGATAACTGTCCTTGGCACGAATA
ACTTCTTAGGGTCTTTCTTAATGCGGTTGTACATCGTGATCACATGCAGACAGTTCAAGAGCTGTCGCTT
GTACTCATGTATCCTCTTCACCTGGACATCAAACATGGAGGATGGGTTGATCTTCACTTTGTACTCCGTC
TCCAGGAACTGAGAAAACTTCAGCTTATTCTCCTGCTTCACCTTGGCGAGTTCCCGGAGGAAGACATCAT
CACCCAGGAAGCTGTGGAGCTTCGTCAGCTGGCTCAGGTCTTTCACATAGTCTTCTCCAATTTTCTCTGC
TATGAGCTCTGCAAGTCCTGGGTTGCAGAGTAGGAGCCAGCGCCTTGGAGTGATCCCATTGGTTTTATTC
TGAAACTTGTCAGGTTCTAGCTCACTGAAGTCCTTGAATACTTTAGTCTTCACGATGTCTGAGTGGATTT
TAGCCACGCCATTCACAGCATGGGAACCGACAATGCAGAGATGGGCCATGTTGATCCTTTTGCTTCCTTC
CTCTTCTATCAGAGACATCCTTCTCAGACGGTCCACATCTTTAGGAAACAAGGCCACAATTCTATCTAAA
TGCTTCTGATTTATCTCATAAATGATTTCCAAATGTCGAGGGAGCAGCTTCTCCACCAGGTCCACGGGCC
AGCGCTCCAGGGCTTCCGGGAGCACTGTGTGGTTGGTGTAGGCGAAGGTCTTCTGGGTGAGCTCCCATGC
CTTGGACCAGGGCAGTTTTTCAATATCCACAAAAATCCTCATCAGCTCAGGGATCGCGAGTGCAGGGTGA
GTGTCATTCAGCTGGATGGCCACCTGATCCGGGAAGGCATCAAACACAGTTCCTGCACCACGGGTGGAGC
CAAACTTGGAGGCTTTGAAACGGCGGATGATATCTTGCAAGGTTGCAGCCACCACAAAGTATTCCTGCTT
CAATCTTAGCTCCTTCCCTTCAAAAAAATTGTCATTGGGATAGAGGACCCGGGAGATGTTCTCGGCCAGG
TTTCGGTCCAGCACAGCCTGAATGTAGTCTCCAACATTAAAGTCTCTGAGGTTAAAGTCATTTGGTGCCC
GAGCAGACCAGAGGCGCATGGTGTTGACAGTGTTATTCATGTAGCCGGGCACGGGGGTGTCATATGGCAG
AGCCAGGACCACTTGAGTGTCAATCCACTTGGTCCCGGTGTTGGTGTGTTCTACTTTTCCATAGAAGTGC
ACAGGCAGCATGAATTCTGGGCGGGACTTCTCCCAAGGGTTTCCATATCTGAGCCAATCATCTGCTTCTT
CTACCTGCCATCCATCTCGGATCTTCTGATTGAAAATCCCATATTCATACCGAATGCCGTATCCATAGGC
TGCAAGTCCCAGGGTTGCCATGGAATCCAAGAAGCAGGCAGCAAGTCTCCCAAGACCACCATTGCCAAGT
CCAGCATCTTCTTCAATTTCTTCTAACTCTTCTATATCCAATCCAAGCTGGTAAATGGCCTCATCACAGG
CATTTTGCAGACCGAGGTTGATCATGGTGTTCTGTAATGTTCGGCCCATGTAAAATTCCAGAGAGAGGTA
ATATACCCTCTTGGGGCACTTGTCGTAGTAGTGCTGCTGCGTGCGGATCCAGCGCCCCACCAGGTGGTCG
CGCACCGTGTGCGCCAGCGCGAAGTAGTAGTCGCGGGTGGTGGCCACGTTGCGGTCCTTGACCAGCGTGA
AGTGCAGGTGCCGGTTGAAACTCTTCTTCAGCTCTGCCACGTTCTCCACGCCCACGATGCCGCGGATGCT
GATCTGCCGCCGCTTCTCCTGGTCCGTCAGGGGCTTCGCCATGGTGCCAACTTTTTTGTACAAAGTTGGC
ATTATAAAAAAGCATTGCTCATCAATTTGTTGCAACGAACAGGTCACTATCAGTCAAAATAAAATCATTA
TTTGGGGCCCGAGCTTAAGACTGGCCGTCGTTTTACAACGTCGTGACTGGGAAAACATCCATGCTAGCGT
TAACGCGAGAGTAGGGAACTGCCAGGCATCAAATAAAACGAAAGGCTCAGTCGGAAGACTGGGCCTTTCG
TTTTATCTGTTGTTTGTCGGTGAACGCTCTCCTGAGTAGGACAAATCCGCCGGGAGCGGATTTGAACGTT
GTGAAGCAACGGCCCGGAGGGTGGCGGGCAGGACGCCCGCCATAAACTGCCAGGCATCAAACTAAGCAGA
AGGCCATCCTGACGGATGGCCTTTTTGCGTTTCTACAAACTCTTCCTGGCTAGCGGTACGCGTATTAATT
GCGTTGCGCTCACT
Features (pLannotate 1.2.2; 12 found; start..end, strand, type, name):
    271..859     -  rep_origin     ori: high-copy-number ColE1/pMB1/pBR322/pUC origin of replication
    952..1743    -  CDS            SmR: aminoglycoside adenylyltransferase (Murphy, 1985); aadA; confers resistance to spectinomycin and streptomycin
   1750..1806    -  CDS            GmR (fragment): gentamycin acetyltransferase; aacC1; confers resistance to gentamycin
   1982..2005    -  promoter       Pc promoter (fragment): intI1 (promoter lies within the coding sequence); class 1 integron promoter
   2195..2213    +  promoter       T7 promoter: promoter for bacteriophage T7 RNA polymerase
   2232..2327    +  protein_bind   attL3: mutant version of attL; recombination site for the Gateway® LR reaction LR Clonase™
   2332..4872    -  CDS            PYGL: PYGL_HUMAN - Experimental evidence at protein level: Swiss-Prot protein existence level 1. Phosphorylase is an important allosteric enzyme in carbohydrate metabolism. Enzymes from different sources differ in their regulatory mechanisms and in their natural substrates. However, all known phosphorylases share catalytic and structural properties. From Homo sapiens (Human).
   4878..4973    -  protein_bind   attL3: mutant version of attL; recombination site for the Gateway® LR reaction LR Clonase™
   4990..5026    +  CDS            lacZα (fragment): LacZα fragment of β-galactosidase; lacZ fragment
   5073..5116    -  terminator     rrnB T1 terminator: Escherichia coli rrnB; transcription terminator T1 from the E. coli rrnB gene
   5248..5275    +  terminator     rrnB T2 terminator: transcription terminator T2 from the E. coli rrnB gene
   5330..88      -  CDS            lacI (fragment) (across the origin): lac repressor; lacI; The lac repressor binds to the lac operator to inhibit transcription in E. coli. This inhibition can be relieved by adding lactose or isopropyl-β-D-thiogalactopyranoside (IPTG).
