[The description below was written by a language model from this plasmid's Addgene catalogue record and pLannotate feature annotations shown in this document.]
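Description:
pDONR223_PYGL_WT_V5 is a Gateway entry clone built on the Invitrogen pDONR223 backbone and carrying the wild-type human PYGL open reading frame, which encodes liver glycogen phosphorylase, an allosteric enzyme of carbohydrate metabolism. The sequenced plasmid is 5,334 nt. It replicates in E. coli at high copy from a ColE1/pUC-type origin and is selected with spectinomycin through the aadA (SmR) aminoglycoside adenylyltransferase gene. Small annotated fragments of a gentamicin resistance gene, a class 1 integron Pc promoter, lacZα and lacI appear to be backbone remnants rather than functional elements. rrnB T1 and T2 terminators lie next to the cloning region, where they insulate it from read-through transcription.

The PYGL coding sequence lies between two attL recombination sites, so it can be transferred by an LR Clonase reaction into any compatible destination vector. The automated annotation labels both sites attL3, which probably reflects the tool's matching rather than two identical sites. The entry clone has no promoter for expressing the insert. A T7 promoter is annotated in the backbone, but the ORF is on the opposite strand to it. The depositor notes that the insert is in the "open" state, with no stop codon immediately after the ORF, which allows in-frame fusion to a C-terminal tag supplied by the destination vector. The "V5" in the name presumably refers to this intended configuration, since no V5 tag is annotated in the plasmid itself.

The construct belongs to the Target Accelerator Plasmid Collection. Its recorded role is as an overexpression control for gene expression analysis, in the context of high-throughput phenotyping of lung cancer somatic mutations.
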