Addgene plasmid #82991: pDONR223_PYGL_WT_V5
Purpose: Gateway Donor vector containing PYGL, used as an over expression control for gene expression analysis. Part of the Target Accelerator Plasmid Collection.
Depositing lab: Jesse Boehm & Matthew Meyerson & David Root. Depositing organization: Broad Institute. Publication: High-throughput Phenotyping of Lung Cancer Somatic Mutations. Berger AH, Brooks AN, Wu X, Shrestha Y, Chouinard C, Piccioni F, Bagul M, Kamburov A, Imielinski M, Hogstrom L, Zhu C, Yang X, Pantel S, Sakai R, Watson J, Kaplan N, Campbell JD, Singh S, Root DE, Narayan R, Natoli T, Lahr DL, Tirosh I, Tamayo P, Getz G, Wong B, Doench J, Subramanian A, Golub TR, Meyerson M, Boehm JS. Cancer Cell. 2016 Aug 8;30(2):214-28. doi: 10.1016/j.ccell.2016.06.022. Epub 2016 Jul 28. PubMed 27478040.
Backbone
  Vector backbone: pDONR223
  Backbone manufacturer: Invitrogen
  Vector type: Gateway Entry vector
Growth in bacteria
  Bacterial resistance: Spectinomycin, 50 μg/mL
  Growth temperature: 37°C
  Growth strain: DH5alpha
  Copy number: High Copy
Gene/Insert
  Gene/Insert name: PYGL (alt name: NM_002863)
  Species: H. sapiens (human)
  Entrez Gene: PYGL (a.k.a. GSD6)
  Promoter: None
  Cloning method: Gateway Cloning
  Sequencing primers: 5′ M13pUC-fwd; 3′ M13-Rev
Terms and licenses: Academic/Nonprofit Terms; Industry Terms: Not Available to Industry
Depositor comments: Open state: NO stop codon immediately follows insert
How to cite: pDONR223_PYGL_WT_V5 was a gift from Jesse Boehm & Matthew Meyerson & David Root (Addgene plasmid # 82991 ; http://n2t.net/addgene:82991 ; RRID:Addgene_82991)
