>Addgene plasmid #82991 | pDONR223_PYGL_WT_V5 | depositor partial sequence | sequence record 157717 | Insert sequence
ATGGCGAAGCCCCTGACGGACCAGGAGAAGCGGCGGCAGATCAGCATCCGCGGCATCGTGGGCGTGGAGA
ACGTGGCAGAGCTGAAGAAGAGTTTCAACCGGCACCTGCACTTCACGCTGGTCAAGGACCGCAACGTGGC
CACCACCCGCGACTACTACTTCGCGCTGGCGCACACGGTGCGCGACCACCTGGTGGGGCGCTGGATCCGC
ACGCAGCAGCACTACTACGACAAGTGCCCCAAGAGGGTATATTACCTCTCTCTGGAATTTTACATGGGCC
GAACATTACAGAACACCATGATCAACCTCGGTCTGCAAAATGCCTGTGATGAGGCCATTTACCAGCTTGG
ATTGGATATAGAAGAGTTAGAAGAAATTGAAGAAGATGCTGGACTTGGCAATGGTGGTCTTGGGAGACTT
GCTGCCTGCTTCTTGGATTCCATGGCAACCCTGGGACTTGCAGCCTATGGATACGGCATTCGGTATGAAT
ATGGGATTTTCAATCAGAAGATCCGAGATGGATGGCAGGTAGAAGAAGCAGATGATTGGCTCAGATATGG
AAACCCTTGGGAGAAGTCCCGCCCAGAATTCATGCTGCCTGTGCACTTCTATGGAAAAGTAGAACACACC
AACACCGGGACCAAGTGGATTGACACTCAAGTGGTCCTGGCTCTGCCATATGACACCCCCGTGCCCGGCT
ACATGAATAACACTGTCAACACCATGCGCCTCTGGTCTGCTCGGGCACCAAATGACTTTAACCTCAGAGA
CTTTAATGTTGGAGACTACATTCAGGCTGTGCTGGACCGAAACCTGGCCGAGAACATCTCCCGGGTCCTC
TATCCCAATGACAATTTTTTTGAAGGGAAGGAGCTAAGATTGAAGCAGGAATACTTTGTGGTGGCTGCAA
CCTTGCAAGATATCATCCGCCGTTTCAAAGCCTCCAAGTTTGGCTCCACCCGTGGTGCAGGAACTGTGTT
TGATGCCTTCCCGGATCAGGTGGCCATCCAGCTGAATGACACTCACCCTGCACTCGCGATCCCTGAGCTG
ATGAGGATTTTTGTGGATATTGAAAAACTGCCCTGGTCCAAGGCATGGGAGCTCACCCAGAAGACCTTCG
CCTACACCAACCACACAGTGCTCCCGGAAGCCCTGGAGCGCTGGCCCGTGGACCTGGTGGAGAAGCTGCT
CCCTCGACATTTGGAAATCATTTATGAGATAAATCAGAAGCATTTAGATAGAATTGTGGCCTTGTTTCCT
AAAGATGTGGACCGTCTGAGAAGGATGTCTCTGATAGAAGAGGAAGGAAGCAAAAGGATCAACATGGCCC
ATCTCTGCATTGTCGGTTCCCATGCTGTGAATGGCGTGGCTAAAATCCACTCAGACATCGTGAAGACTAA
AGTATTCAAGGACTTCAGTGAGCTAGAACCTGACAAGTTTCAGAATAAAACCAATGGGATCACTCCAAGG
CGCTGGCTCCTACTCTGCAACCCAGGACTTGCAGAGCTCATAGCAGAGAAAATTGGAGAAGACTATGTGA
AAGACCTGAGCCAGCTGACGAAGCTCCACAGCTTCCTGGGTGATGATGTCTTCCTCCGGGAACTCGCCAA
GGTGAAGCAGGAGAATAAGCTGAAGTTTTCTCAGTTCCTGGAGACGGAGTACAAAGTGAAGATCAACCCA
TCCTCCATGTTTGATGTCCAGGTGAAGAGGATACATGAGTACAAGCGACAGCTCTTGAACTGTCTGCATG
TGATCACGATGTACAACCGCATTAAGAAAGACCCTAAGAAGTTATTCGTGCCAAGGACAGTTATCATTGG
TGGTAAAGCTGCCCCAGGATATCACATGGCCAAAATGATCATAAAGCTGATCACTTCAGTGGCAGATGTG
GTGAACAATGACCCTATGGTTGGAAGCAAGTTGAAAGTCATCTTCTTGGAGAACTACAGAGTATCTCTTG
CTGAAAAAGTCATTCCAGCCACAGATCTGTCAGAGCAGATTTCCACTGCAGGCACCGAAGCCTCGGGGAC
AGGCAATATGAAGTTCATGCTAAATGGGGCCCTAACTATCGGGACCATGGATGGGGCCAATGTGGAAATG
GCAGAAGAAGCTGGGGAAGAGAACCTGTTCATCTTTGGCATGAGGATAGATGATGTGGCTGCTTTGGACA
AGAAAGGGTACGAGGCAAAAGAATACTATGAGGCACTTCCAGAGCTGAAGCTGGTCATTGATCAAATTGA
CAATGGCTTTTTTTCTCCCAAGCAGCCTGACCTCTTCAAAGATATCATCAACATGCTATTTTATCATGAC
AGGTTTAAAGTCTTTGCAGACTACGAAGCCTATGTCAAGTGTCAAGATAAAGTGAGTCAGCTGTACATGA
ATCCAAAGGCCTGGAACACAATGGTACTCAAAAACATAGCTGCCTCGGGGAAATTCTCCAGTGACCGAAC
AATTAAAGAATATGCCCAAAACATCTGGAACGTGGAACCTTCAGATCTAAAGATTTCTCTATCCAATGAA
TCTAACAAAGTCAATGGAAATTGA
